Addgene plasmid #114103: pAAV-Hb9-LMO3 (sbGLuc-VChR1-EYFP)
Purpose: fusion protein of Gaussia luciferase variant slow burn, Volvox channelrhodopsin-1, and enhanced yellow fluorescent protein (luminopsin LMO3) for bioluminescent optogenetics
Depositing lab: Ute Hochgeschwender. Depositing organization: Central Michigan University. Publication: Restoring Function After Severe Spinal Cord Injury Through BioLuminescent-OptoGenetics. Petersen ED, Sharkey ED, Pal A, Shafau LO, Zenchak-Petersen J, Pena AJ, Aggarwal A, Prakash M, Hochgeschwender U. Front Neurol. 2022 Jan 20;12:792643. doi: 10.3389/fneur.2021.792643 PubMed 35126293.
Backbone
  Vector backbone: pAAV
  Backbone size w/o insert (bp): 4552
  Total vector size (bp): 6888
  Vector type: Mammalian Expression, AAV
Growth in bacteria
  Bacterial resistance: Ampicillin, 100 μg/mL
  Growth temperature: 37°C
  Growth strain: NEB Stable
  Copy number: Low Copy
Gene/Insert 1
  Gene/Insert name: sbGLuc-VChR1-EYFP (alt name: Gaussia luciferase, slow burn; Volvox Channelrhodopsin 1; EYFP)
  Promoter: motoneuron-specific Homeobox 9 promoter
  Cloning method: Unknown
  Sequencing primers: 5′ n/a
Gene/Insert 2
  Gene/Insert name: Volvox Channelrhodopsin 1 (alt name: VChR1)
Gene/Insert 3
  Gene/Insert name: Enhanced Yellow Fluorescent Protein (alt name: EYFP)
Terms and licenses: Academic/Nonprofit Terms; Industry Terms: Not Available to Industry
How to cite: pAAV-Hb9-LMO3 (sbGLuc-VChR1-EYFP) was a gift from Ute Hochgeschwender (Addgene plasmid # 114103 ; http://n2t.net/addgene:114103 ; RRID:Addgene_114103)
