[The description below was written by a language model from this plasmid's Addgene catalogue record and the feature table of its GenBank file.]
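Description:
pAAV-Hb9-LMO3 (sbGLuc-VChR1-EYFP) is an adeno-associated virus transfer plasmid for mammalian expression, built on a pAAV backbone. The expression cassette lies between two AAV2 inverted terminal repeats, which allow it to be packaged into recombinant AAV particles when replication and capsid functions are supplied in trans. In bacteria the plasmid is maintained through a ColE1/pUC-type origin and selected with ampicillin via the beta-lactamase gene; an f1 phage origin is also present. The catalogue lists it as low copy and grown in a recombination-deficient strain, consistent with the need to keep the ITRs intact. The catalogue gives a total size of 6888 bp, whereas the held sequence record is 6855 bp, a small discrepancy the record does not explain.

The payload is luminopsin LMO3, a single fusion protein. It begins with a human codon-optimized "slow burn" variant of Gaussia luciferase preceded by a Kozak sequence, continues with Volvox channelrhodopsin-1, and ends with EYFP. The feature table does not annotate VChR1, but the unannotated gap between the luciferase and EYFP coding regions fits its expected position. V5 and 6xHis tag sequences are annotated just downstream of EYFP, although the record does not state whether they are translated as part of the fusion. A WPRE and the human growth hormone polyadenylation signal follow, to enhance transcript stability and processing. Expression is driven by the motoneuron-specific Homeobox 9 (Hb9) promoter according to the catalogue. This too is unannotated, and presumably occupies the region between the left ITR and the start codon.

In this design, light emitted by the luciferase on substrate addition activates the tethered channelrhodopsin, giving chemically triggered excitation of motor neurons, while the opsin also remains responsive to external light. EYFP reports expression. The associated work applied this bioluminescent optogenetics approach to restoring function after spinal cord injury.
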