LOCUS       Exported 6855 bp ds-DNA circular SYN 12-MAY-2021
DEFINITION  fusion protein of Gaussia luciferase variant slow burn, Volvox
            channelrhodopsin-1, and enhanced yellow fluorescent protein for
            bioluminescent optogenetics.
ACCESSION   .
VERSION     .
KEYWORDS    pAAV-Hb9-LMO3 (sbGLuc-VChR1-EYFP)
SOURCE      synthetic DNA construct
  ORGANISM  synthetic DNA construct
REFERENCE   1 (bases 1 to 6855)
  AUTHORS   Hochgeschwender, U
  TITLE     luciferase opsin fusion proteins for bioluminescent optogenetics
  JOURNAL   unpublished
REFERENCE   2 (bases 1 to 6855)
  AUTHORS   .
  TITLE     Direct Submission
  JOURNAL   Exported May 12, 2021 from SnapGene Server 1.1.58
            http://www.snapgene.com
FEATURES             Location/Qualifiers
     source          1..6855
                     /organism="synthetic DNA construct"
                     /mol_type="other DNA"
     repeat_region   5..134
                     /label=AAV2 ITR (alternate)
                     /note="Functional equivalent of wild-type AAV2 ITR"
     regulatory      626..635
                     /regulatory_class="other"
                     /note="vertebrate consensus sequence for strong initiation
                     of translation (Kozak, 1987)"
     CDS             632..1186
                     /codon_start=1
                     /product="enhanced variant of secreted Gaussia luciferase"
                     /label=Gaussia-Dura Luc
                     /note="human codon-optimized"
                     /translation="MGVKVLFALICIAVAEAKPTENNEDFNIVAVASNFATTDLDADRG
                     KLPGKKLPLEVLKELEANARKAGCTRGCLICLSHIKCTPKMKKFIPGRCHTYEGDKESA
                     QGGIGEAIVDIPEIPGFKDLEPLEQFIAQVDLCVDCTTGCLKGLANVQCSDLLKKWLPQ
                     RCATFASKIQGQVDKIKGAGGD"
     CDS             632..1186
                     /codon_start=1
                     /product="secreted Gaussia luciferase"
                     /label=hGLuc
                     /note="human codon-optimized"
                     /translation="MGVKVLFALICIAVAEAKPTENNEDFNIVAVASNFATTDLDADRG
                     KLPGKKLPLEVLKELEANARKAGCTRGCLICLSHIKCTPKMKKFIPGRCHTYEGDKESA
                     QGGIGEAIVDIPEIPGFKDLEPLEQFIAQVDLCVDCTTGCLKGLANVQCSDLLKKWLPQ
                     RCATFASKIQGQVDKIKGAGGD"
     regulatory      1226..1235
                     /regulatory_class="other"
                     /note="vertebrate consensus sequence for strong initiation
                     of translation (Kozak, 1987)"
     CDS             2141..2857
                     /codon_start=1
                     /product="enhanced YFP"
                     /label=EYFP
                     /note="mammalian codon-optimized"
                     /translation="VSKGEELFTGVVPILVELDGDVNGHKFSVSGEGEGDATYGKLTLK
                     FICTTGKLPVPWPTLVTTFGYGLQCFARYPDHMKQHDFFKSAMPEGYVQERTIFFKDDG
                     NYKTRAEVKFEGDTLVNRIELKGIDFKEDGNILGHKLEYNYNSHNVYIMADKQKNGIKV
                     NFKIRHNIEDGSVQLADHYQQNTPIGDGPVLLPDNHYLSYQSALSKDPNEKRDHMVLLE
                     FVTAAGITLGMDELYK"
     primer_bind     complement(2183..2204)
                     /label=EGFP-N
                     /note="EGFP, reverse primer"
     primer_bind     complement(2444..2463)
                     /label=EXFP-R
                     /note="For distinguishing EGFP variants, reverse primer"
     primer_bind     2791..2812
                     /label=EGFP-C
                     /note="EGFP, forward primer"
     CDS             2887..2928
                     /codon_start=1
                     /product="epitope tag from simian virus 5"
                     /label=V5 tag
                     /translation="GKPIPNPLLGLDST"
     CDS             2938..2955
                     /codon_start=1
                     /product="6xHis affinity tag"
                     /label=6xHis
                     /translation="HHHHHH"
     misc_feature    2986..3574
                     /label=WPRE
                     /note="woodchuck hepatitis virus posttranscriptional
                     regulatory element"
     primer_bind     complement(3039..3059)
                     /label=WPRE-R
                     /note="WPRE, reverse primer"
     CDS             complement(3457..3468)
                     /codon_start=1
                     /product="Factor Xa recognition and cleavage site"
                     /label=Factor Xa site
                     /translation="IEGR"
     polyA_signal    3606..4082
                     /label=hGH poly(A) signal
                     /note="human growth hormone polyadenylation signal"
     primer_bind     complement(3805..3824)
                     /label=hGH-PA-R
                     /note="Human growth hormone terminator, reverse primer"
     repeat_region   4122..4262
                     /label=AAV2 ITR
                     /note="inverted terminal repeat of adeno-associated virus
                     serotype 2"
     repeat_region   4122..4251
                     /label=AAV2 ITR
     rep_origin      4337..4792
                     /direction=RIGHT
                     /label=f1 ori
                     /note="f1 bacteriophage origin of replication; arrow
                     indicates direction of (+) strand synthesis"
     primer_bind     complement(4424..4443)
                     /label=F1ori-R
                     /note="F1 origin, reverse primer"
     primer_bind     4634..4655
                     /label=F1ori-F
                     /note="F1 origin, forward primer"
     primer_bind     complement(4809..4828)
                     /label=pRS-marker
                     /note="pRS vectors, use to sequence yeast selectable
                     marker"
     primer_bind     4928..4950
                     /label=pGEX 3'
                     /note="pGEX vectors, reverse primer"
     primer_bind     complement(4988..5006)
                     /label=pBRforEco
                     /note="pBR322 vectors, upsteam of EcoRI site, forward
                     primer"
     promoter        5074..5178
                     /gene="bla"
                     /label=AmpR promoter
     CDS             5179..6039
                     /codon_start=1
                     /gene="bla"
                     /product="beta-lactamase"
                     /label=AmpR
                     /note="confers resistance to ampicillin, carbenicillin, and
                     related antibiotics"
                     /translation="MSIQHFRVALIPFFAAFCLPVFAHPETLVKVKDAEDQLGARVGYI
                     ELDLNSGKILESFRPEERFPMMSTFKVLLCGAVLSRIDAGQEQLGRRIHYSQNDLVEYS
                     PVTEKHLTDGMTVRELCSAAITMSDNTAANLLLTTIGGPKELTAFLHNMGDHVTRLDRW
                     EPELNEAIPNDERDTTMPVAMATTLRKLLTGELLTLASRQQLIDWMEADKVAGPLLRSA
                     LPAGWFIADKSGAGERGSRGIIAALGPDGKPSRIVVIYTTGSQATMDERNRQIAEIGAS
                     LIKHW"
     primer_bind     complement(5397..5416)
                     /label=Amp-R
                     /note="Ampicillin resistance gene, reverse primer"
     rep_origin      6210..6798
                     /direction=RIGHT
                     /label=ori
                     /note="high-copy-number ColE1/pMB1/pBR322/pUC origin of
                     replication"
     primer_bind     6699..6718
                     /label=pBR322ori-F
                     /note="pBR322 origin, forward primer"
ORIGIN
        1 atgtcctgca ggcagctgcg cgctcgctcg ctcactgagg ccgcccgggc gtcgggcgac
       61 ctttggtcgc ccggcctcag tgagcgagcg agcgcgcaga gagggagtgg ccaactccat
      121 cactaggggt tcctgcggcc gcacgcgttg aataaattta agcaggctaa ttaatatata
      181 aactagccca atttgtcaag ttgatttgta ttttagttaa ttgtgaaagt aattaccaca
      241 tggtcaaatt aacagctttc tggaaatgac caagcctgag gttttatttc cttcctgggt
      301 gaagaaaatt catttttcca agctcttgat gtgatgaata aaagtcataa atctgggtga
      361 ttggtgcagg cagagtctaa atggcttcat atttcatttt aggtttaata gaaatattca
      421 tgctctgttt taatgaaatt aaattgaagg gggatggggc cagagtagtt agctgatgaa
      481 ttgacaaaaa ctaatcagct ttattgggaa acaggtttaa gggcacgggc gtgtcaataa
      541 cgctcagcct gaccccctct tccattagct aggcaggctg attagagaat tcggtaccgg
      601 atcctctaga gtcgagctca agcttgccac catgggagtc aaagttctgt ttgccctgat
      661 ctgcatcgct gtggccgagg ccaagcccac cgagaacaac gaagacttca acatcgtggc
      721 cgtggccagc aacttcgcga ccacggatct cgatgctgac cgcgggaagt tgcccggcaa
      781 gaagctgccg ctggaggtgc tcaaagagct ggaagccaat gcccggaaag ctggctgcac
      841 caggggctgt ctgatctgcc tgtcccacat caagtgcacg cccaagatga agaagttcat
      901 cccaggacgc tgccacacct acgaaggcga caaagagtcc gcacagggcg gcataggcga
      961 ggcgatcgtc gacattcctg agattcctgg gttcaaggac ttggagcccc tggagcagtt
     1021 catcgcacag gtcgatctgt gtgtggactg cacaactggc tgcctcaaag ggcttgccaa
     1081 cgtgcagtgt tctgacctgc tcaagaagtg gctgccgcaa cgctgtgcga cctttgccag
     1141 caagatccag ggccaggtgg acaagatcaa gggggccggt ggtgacggcg acccactagt
     1201 ccagtgtggt ggaattgccg gatccgccac catggattac cctgttgcta gaagcctcat
     1261 agttcgctac ccaaccgacc tcggaaacgg caccgtctgc atgccaagag gacagtgtta
     1321 ctgtgaaggt tggcttcgga gtcgcggcac ttccattgaa aagacaatag caattactct
     1381 tcagtgggta gtctttgctt tgtcagtggc ttgcctgggg tggtatgcgt atcaagcgtg
     1441 gcgagctacc tgcggatggg aggaggttta cgtagccttg atagaaatga tgaaaagcat
     1501 catcgaggcc ttccacgagt tcgacagccc tgcaacactg tggctgtctt cagggaacgg
     1561 cgtagtttgg atgcggtatg gcgaatggct cctcacctgc ccggtccttc tgatccatct
     1621 gagcaacctc acaggcctga aggacgatta tagcaaaagg actatgggcc tgttggtttc
     1681 tgatgtggga tgcatcgtgt ggggcgcaac cagcgccatg tgtacggggt ggacgaagat
     1741 cctgttcttc ctcatctcat tgagctatgg tatgtatacc tattttcatg ctgctaaagt
     1801 ttatatcgaa gcattccaca cagttccaaa agggatttgt cgagaactgg tccgagtgat
     1861 ggcctggaca ttctttgtgg cttggggaat gtttccagtc ctgtttctgc tgggcacgga
     1921 aggattcggt catatcagcc cttatggatc tgccattggg cactccatcc tcgacctgat
     1981 tgcaaagaac atgtggggtg tgctggggaa ttacctgcgc gtcaaaatcc acgagcacat
     2041 cctgttgtat ggcgacatca gaaagaagca gaaaattacg atcgccggcc aagagatgga
     2101 ggttgagaca ctggtggctg aagaggagga cgcggccgcc gtgagcaagg gcgaggagct
     2161 gttcaccggg gtggtgccca tcctggtcga gctggacggc gacgtaaacg gccacaagtt
     2221 cagcgtgtcc ggcgagggcg agggcgatgc cacctacggc aagctgaccc tgaagttcat
     2281 ctgcaccacc ggcaagctgc ccgtgccctg gcccaccctc gtgaccacct tcggctacgg
     2341 cctgcagtgc ttcgcccgct accccgacca catgaagcag cacgacttct tcaagtccgc
     2401 catgcccgaa ggctacgtcc aggagcgcac catcttcttc aaggacgacg gcaactacaa
     2461 gacccgcgcc gaggtgaagt tcgagggcga caccctggtg aaccgcatcg agctgaaggg
     2521 catcgacttc aaggaggacg gcaacatcct ggggcacaag ctggagtaca actacaacag
     2581 ccacaacgtc tatatcatgg ccgacaagca gaagaacggc atcaaggtga acttcaagat
     2641 ccgccacaac atcgaggacg gcagcgtgca gctcgccgac cactaccagc agaacacccc
     2701 catcggcgac ggccccgtgc tgctgcccga caaccactac ctgagctacc agtccgccct
     2761 gagcaaagac cccaacgaga agcgcgatca catggtcctg ctggagttcg tgaccgccgc
     2821 cgggatcact ctcggcatgg acgagctgta caagtaacat atgctctaga gggcccgcgg
     2881 ttcgaaggta agcctatccc taaccctctc ctcggtctcg attctacgcg taccggtcat
     2941 catcaccatc accattgagt ttaattcgat atcaagctta tcgataatca acctctggat
     3001 tacaaaattt gtgaaagatt gactggtatt cttaactatg ttgctccttt tacgctatgt
     3061 ggatacgctg ctttaatgcc tttgtatcat gctattgctt cccgtatggc tttcattttc
     3121 tcctccttgt ataaatcctg gttgctgtct ctttatgagg agttgtggcc cgttgtcagg
     3181 caacgtggcg tggtgtgcac tgtgtttgct gacgcaaccc ccactggttg gggcattgcc
     3241 accacctgtc agctcctttc cgggactttc gctttccccc tccctattgc cacggcggaa
     3301 ctcatcgccg cctgccttgc ccgctgctgg acaggggctc ggctgttggg cactgacaat
     3361 tccgtggtgt tgtcggggaa atcatcgtcc tttccttggc tgctcgccta tgttgccacc
     3421 tggattctgc gcgggacgtc cttctgctac gtcccttcgg ccctcaatcc agcggacctt
     3481 ccttcccgcg gcctgctgcc ggctctgcgg cctcttccgc gtcttcgcct tcgccctcag
     3541 acgagtcgga tctccctttg ggccgcctcc ccgcatcgat accgagcgct gctcgagaga
     3601 tctacgggtg gcatccctgt gacccctccc cagtgcctct cctggccctg gaagttgcca
     3661 ctccagtgcc caccagcctt gtcctaataa aattaagttg catcattttg tctgactagg
     3721 tgtccttcta taatattatg gggtggaggg gggtggtatg gagcaagggg caagttggga
     3781 agacaacctg tagggcctgc ggggtctatt gggaaccaag ctggagtgca gtggcacaat
     3841 cttggctcac tgcaatctcc gcctcctggg ttcaagcgat tctcctgcct cagcctcccg
     3901 agttgttggg attccaggca tgcatgacca ggctcagcta atttttgttt ttttggtaga
     3961 gacggggttt caccatattg gccaggctgg tctccaactc ctaatctcag gtgatctacc
     4021 caccttggcc tcccaaattg ctgggattac aggcgtgaac cactgctccc ttccctgtcc
     4081 ttctgatttt gtaggtaacc acgtgcggac cgagcggccg caggaacccc tagtgatgga
     4141 gttggccact ccctctctgc gcgctcgctc gctcactgag gccgggcgac caaaggtcgc
     4201 ccgacgcccg ggctttgccc gggcggcctc agtgagcgag cgagcgcgca gctgcctgca
     4261 ggggcgcctg atgcggtatt ttctccttac gcatctgtgc ggtatttcac accgcatann
     4321 nnnnnnnnnn nnnnnnnnnn nnnnnnnnnn nnnnnnnnnn nnnnnnnnnn nnnnnnnnnn
     4381 nnnnnnnnnn nnnnnnnnnn nnnnnnnnnn nnntnnnnnn nnnnnnnnnn nnnnnnnnnn
     4441 nnnnnnnnnn nnnnnnnnnn cnnnnnnnnn nnnnnnnnnn nnnnnnnnnn nnnnnnnnnn
     4501 nnnnnnnnnn nnnnnnnnnn nnnnnnnnnn nnnnnnnnnn nnnnnnnnnn nnnnnnnnnn
     4561 nnnnnnnnnn nnnnnnnnnn nnnnnnnnnn nnnnnnnnnn nncctttgac gttggagtcc
     4621 acgttcttta atagtggact cttgttccaa actggaacaa cactcaactc tatctcgggc
     4681 tattcttttg atttataagg gattttgccg atttcggtct attggttaaa aaatgagctg
     4741 atttaacaaa aatttaacgc gaattttaac aaaatattaa cgtttacaat tttatggtgc
     4801 actctcagta caatctgctc tgatgccgca tagttaagcc agccccgaca cccgccaaca
     4861 cccgctgacg cgccctgacg ggcttgtctg ctcccggcat ccgcttacag acaagctgtg
     4921 accgtctccg ggagctgcat gtgtcagagg ttttcaccgt catcaccgaa acgcgcgaga
     4981 cgaaagggcc tcgtgatacg cctattttta taggttaatg tcatgataat aatggtttct
     5041 tagacgtcag gtggcacttt tcggggaaat gtgcgcggaa cccctatttg tttatttttc
     5101 taaatacatt caaatatgta tccgctcatg agacaataac cctgataaat gcttcaataa
     5161 tattgaaaaa ggaagagtat gagtattcaa catttccgtg tcgcccttat tccctttttt
     5221 gcggcatttt gccttcctgt ttttgctcac ccagaaacgc tggtgaaagt aaaagatgct
     5281 gaagatcagt tgggtgcacg agtgggttac atcgaactgg atctcaacag cggtaagatc
     5341 cttgagagtt ttcgccccga agaacgtttt ccaatgatga gcacttttaa agttctgcta
     5401 tgtggcgcgg tattatcccg tattgacgcc gggcaagagc aactcggtcg ccgcatacac
     5461 tattctcaga atgacttggt tgagtactca ccagtcacag aaaagcatct tacggatggc
     5521 atgacagtaa gagaattatg cagtgctgcc ataaccatga gtgataacac tgcggccaac
     5581 ttacttctga caacgatcgg aggaccgaag gagctaaccg cttttttgca caacatgggg
     5641 gatcatgtaa ctcgccttga tcgttgggaa ccggagctga atgaagccat accaaacgac
     5701 gagcgtgaca ccacgatgcc tgtagcaatg gcaacaacgt tgcgcaaact attaactggc
     5761 gaactactta ctctagcttc ccggcaacaa ttaatagact ggatggaggc ggataaagtt
     5821 gcaggaccac ttctgcgctc ggcccttccg gctggctggt ttattgctga taaatctgga
     5881 gccggtgagc gtgggtctcg cggtatcatt gcagcactgg ggccagatgg taagccctcc
     5941 cgtatcgtag ttatctacac gacggggagt caggcaacta tggatgaacg aaatagacag
     6001 atcgctgaga taggtgcctc actgattaag cattggtaac tgtcagacca agtttactca
     6061 tatatacttt agattgattt aaaacttcat ttttaattta aaaggatcta ggtgaagatc
     6121 ctttttgata atctcatgac caaaatccct taacgtgagt tttcgttcca ctgagcgtca
     6181 gaccccgtag aaaagatcaa aggatcttct tgagatcctt tttttctgcg cgtaatctgc
     6241 tgcttgcaaa caaaaaaacc accgctacca gcggtggttt gtttgccgga tcaagagcta
     6301 ccaactcttt ttccgaaggt aactggcttc agcagagcgc agataccaaa tactgttctt
     6361 ctagtgtagc cgtagttagg ccaccacttc aagaactctg tagcaccgcc tacatacctc
     6421 gctctgctaa tcctgttacc agtggctgct gccagtggcg ataagtcgtg tcttaccggg
     6481 ttggactcaa gacgatagtt accggataag gcgcagcggt cgggctgaac ggggggttcg
     6541 tgcacacagc ccagcttgga gcgaacgacc tacaccgaac tgagatacct acagcgtgag
     6601 ctatgagaaa gcgccacgct tcccgaaggg agaaaggcgg acaggtatcc ggtaagcggc
     6661 agggtcggaa caggagagcg cacgagggag cttccagggg gaaacgcctg gtatctttat
     6721 agtcctgtcg ggtttcgcca cctctgactt gagcgtcgat ttttgtgatg ctcgtcaggg
     6781 gggcggagcc tatggaaaaa cgccagcaac gcggcctttt tacggttcct ggccttttgc
     6841 tggccttttg ctcac
//
